>Addgene plasmid #90795 | NEK2 F6.2 gRNA | addgene full sequence | sequence record 183806 | Addgene NGS Result
TCGCCGCAGCCGAACGACCGAGCGCAGCGAGTCAGTGAGCGAGGAAGCGGAAGAGCGCCCAATACGCAAA
CCGCCTCTCCCCGCGCGTTGGCCGATTCATTAATGCAGCTGGCACGACAGGTTTCCCGACTGGAAAGCGG
GCAGTGAGCGCAACGCAATTAATGTGAGTTAGCTCACTCATTAGGCACCCCAGGCTTTACACTTTATGCT
TCCGGCTCGTATGTTGTGTGGAATTGTGAGCGGATAACAATTTCACACAGGAAACAGCTATGACCATGAT
TACGCCAAGCGCGCAATTAACCCTCACTAAAGGGAACAAAAGCTGGAGCTGCAAGCTTAATGTAGTCTTA
TGCAATACTCTTGTAGTCTTGCAACATGGTAACGATGAGTTAGCAACATGCCTTACAAGGAGAGAAAAAG
CACCGTGCATGCCGATTGGTGGAAGTAAGGTGGTACGATCGTGCCTTATTAGGAAGGCAACAGACGGGTC
TGACATGGATTGGACGAACCACTGAATTGCCGCATTGCAGAGATATTGTATTTAAGTGCCTAGCTCGATA
CATAAACGGGTCTCTCTGGTTAGACCAGATCTGAGCCTGGGAGCTCTCTGGCTAACTAGGGAACCCACTG
CTTAAGCCTCAATAAAGCTTGCCTTGAGTGCTTCAAGTAGTGTGTGCCCGTCTGTTGTGTGACTCTGGTA
ACTAGAGATCCCTCAGACCCTTTTAGTCAGTGTGGAAAATCTCTAGCAGTGGCGCCCGAACAGGGACTTG
AAAGCGAAAGGGAAACCAGAGGAGCTCTCTCGACGCAGGACTCGGCTTGCTGAAGCGCGCACGGCAAGAG
GCGAGGGGCGGCGACTGGTGAGTACGCCAAAAATTTTGACTAGCGGAGGCTAGAAGGAGAGAGATGGGTG
CGAGAGCGTCAGTATTAAGCGGGGGAGAATTAGATCGCGATGGGAAAAAATTCGGTTAAGGCCAGGGGGA
AAGAAAAAATATAAATTAAAACATATAGTATGGGCAAGCAGGGAGCTAGAACGATTCGCAGTTAATCCTG
GCCTGTTAGAAACATCAGAAGGCTGTAGACAAATACTGGGACAGCTACAACCATCCCTTCAGACAGGATC
AGAAGAACTTAGATCATTATATAATACAGTAGCAACCCTCTATTGTGTGCATCAAAGGATAGAGATAAAA
GACACCAAGGAAGCTTTAGACAAGATAGAGGAAGAGCAAAACAAAAGTAAGACCACCGCACAGCAAGCGG
CCGCTGATCTTCAGACCTGGAGGAGGAGATATGAGGGACAATTGGAGAAGTGAATTATATAAATATAAAG
TAGTAAAAATTGAACCATTAGGAGTAGCACCCACCAAGGCAAAGAGAAGAGTGGTGCAGAGAGAAAAAAG
AGCAGTGGGAATAGGAGCTTTGTTCCTTGGGTTCTTGGGAGCAGCAGGAAGCACTATGGGCGCAGCGTCA
ATGACGCTGACGGTACAGGCCAGACAATTATTGTCTGGTATAGTGCAGCAGCAGAACAATTTGCTGAGGG
CTATTGAGGCGCAACAGCATCTGTTGCAACTCACAGTCTGGGGCATCAAGCAGCTCCAGGCAAGAATCCT
GGCTGTGGAAAGATACCTAAAGGATCAACAGCTCCTGGGGATTTGGGGTTGCTCTGGAAAACTCATTTGC
ACCACTGCTGTGCCTTGGAATGCTAGTTGGAGTAATAAATCTCTGGAACAGATTTGGAATCACACGACCT
GGATGGAGTGGGACAGAGAAATTAACAATTACACAAGCTTAATACACTCCTTAATTGAAGAATCGCAAAA
CCAGCAAGAAAAGAATGAACAAGAATTATTGGAATTAGATAAATGGGCAAGTTTGTGGAATTGGTTTAAC
ATAACAAATTGGCTGTGGTATATAAAATTATTCATAATGATAGTAGGAGGCTTGGTAGGTTTAAGAATAG
TTTTTGCTGTACTTTCTATAGTGAATAGAGTTAGGCAGGGATATTCACCATTATCGTTTCAGACCCACCT
CCCAACCCCGAGGGGACCCAGAGAGGGCCTATTTCCCATGATTCCTTCATATTTGCATATACGATACAAG
GCTGTTAGAGAGATAATTAGAATTAATTTGACTGTAAACACAAAGATATTAGTACAAAATACGTGACGTA
GAAAGTAATAATTTCTTGGGTAGTTTGCAGTTTTAAAATTATGTTTTAAAATGGACTATCATATGCTTAC
CGTAACTTGAAAGTATTTCGATTTCTTGGCTTTATATATCTTGTGGAAAGGACGAAACACCGTGGTCATA
CCGTATTGCATCGTTTAAGAGCTATGCTGGAAACAGCATAGCAAGTTTAAATAAGGCTAGTCCGTTATCA
ACTTGAAAAAGTGGCACCGAGTCGGTGCTTTTTTTGAATTCTAGATCTTGAGACAAATGGCAGTATTCAT
CCACAATTTTAAAAGAAAAGGGGGGATTGGGGGGTACAGTGCAGGGGAAAGAATAGTAGACATAATAGCA
ACAGACATACAAACTAAAGAATTACAAAAACAAATTACAAAAATTCAAAATTTTCGGGTTTATTACAGGG
ACAGCAGAGATCCACTTTGGCGCCGGCTCGAGTGGCTCCGGTGCCCGTCAGTGGGCAGAGCGCACATCGC
CCACAGTCCCCGAGAAGTTGGGGGGAGGGGTCGGCAATTGAACCGGTGCCTAGAGAAGGTGGCGCGGGGT
AAACTGGGAAAGTGATGTCGTGTACTGGCTCCGCCTTTTTCCCGAGGGTGGGGGAGAACCGTATATAAGT
GCAGTAGTCGCCGTGAACGTTCTTTTTCGCAACGGGTTTGCCGCCAGAACACAGGTGTCGTGACGCGGGA
TCCGCCACCATGACCGAGTACAAGCCCACGGTGCGCCTCGCCACCCGCGACGACGTCCCCAGGGCCGTAC
GCACCCTCGCCGCCGCGTTCGCCGACTACCCCGCCACGCGCCACACCGTCGATCCGGACCGCCACATCGA
GCGGGTCACCGAGCTGCAAGAACTCTTCCTCACGCGCGTCGGGCTCGACATCGGCAAGGTGTGGGTCGCG
GACGACGGCGCCGCGGTGGCGGTCTGGACCACGCCGGAGAGCGTCGAAGCGGGGGCGGTGTTCGCCGAGA
TCGGCCCGCGCATGGCCGAGTTGAGCGGTTCCCGGCTGGCCGCGCAGCAACAGATGGAAGGCCTCCTGGC
GCCGCACCGGCCCAAGGAGCCCGCGTGGTTCCTGGCCACCGTCGGAGTCTCGCCCGACCACCAGGGCAAG
GGTCTGGGCAGCGCCGTCGTGCTCCCCGGAGTGGAGGCGGCCGAGCGCGCCGGGGTGCCCGCCTTCCTGG
AGACCTCCGCGCCCCGCAACCTCCCCTTCTACGAGCGGCTCGGCTTCACCGTCACCGCCGACGTCGAGGT
GCCCGAAGGACCGCGCACCTGGTGCATGACCCGCAAGCCCGGTGCCTGAACGCGTTAAGTCGACAATCAA
CCTCTGGATTACAAAATTTGTGAAAGATTGACTGGTATTCTTAACTATGTTGCTCCTTTTACGCTATGTG
GATACGCTGCTTTAATGCCTTTGTATCATGCTATTGCTTCCCGTATGGCTTTCATTTTCTCCTCCTTGTA
TAAATCCTGGTTGCTGTCTCTTTATGAGGAGTTGTGGCCCGTTGTCAGGCAACGTGGCGTGGTGTGCACT
GTGTTTGCTGACGCAACCCCCACTGGTTGGGGCATTGCCACCACCTGTCAGCTCCTTTCCGGGACTTTCG
CTTTCCCCCTCCCTATTGCCACGGCGGAACTCATCGCCGCCTGCCTTGCCCGCTGCTGGACAGGGGCTCG
GCTGTTGGGCACTGACAATTCCGTGGTGTTGTCGGGGAAATCATCGTCCTTTCCTTGGCTGCTCGCCTGT
GTTGCCACCTGGATTCTGCGCGGGACGTCCTTCTGCTACGTCCCTTCGGCCCTCAATCCAGCGGACCTTC
CTTCCCGCGGCCTGCTGCCGGCTCTGCGGCCTCTTCCGCGTCTTCGCCTTCGCCCTCAGACGAGTCGGAT
CTCCCTTTGGGCCGCCTCCCCGCGTCGACTTTAAGACCAATGACTTACAAGGCAGCTGTAGATCTTAGCC
ACTTTTTAAAAGAAAAGGGGGGACTGGAAGGGCTAATTCACTCCCAACGAAGACAAGATCTGCTTTTTGC
TTGTACTGGGTCTCTCTGGTTAGACCAGATCTGAGCCTGGGAGCTCTCTGGCTAACTAGGGAACCCACTG
CTTAAGCCTCAATAAAGCTTGCCTTGAGTGCTTCAAGTAGTGTGTGCCCGTCTGTTGTGTGACTCTGGTA
ACTAGAGATCCCTCAGACCCTTTTAGTCAGTGTGGAAAATCTCTAGCAGTACGTATAGTAGTTCATGTCA
TCTTATTATTCAGTATTTATAACTTGCAAAGAAATGAATATCAGAGAGTGAGAGGAACTTGTTTATTGCA
GCTTATAATGGTTACAAATAAAGCAATAGCATCACAAATTTCACAAATAAAGCATTTTTTTCACTGCATT
CTAGTTGTGGTTTGTCCAAACTCATCAATGTATCTTATCATGTCTGGCTCTAGCTATCCCGCCCCTAACT
CCGCCCATCCCGCCCCTAACTCCGCCCAGTTCCGCCCATTCTCCGCCCCATGGCTGACTAATTTTTTTTA
TTTATGCAGAGGCCGAGGCCGCCTCGGCCTCTGAGCTATTCCAGAAGTAGTGAGGAGGCTTTTTTGGAGG
CCTAGGGACGTACCCAATTCGCCCTATAGTGAGTCGTATTACGCGCGCTCACTGGCCGTCGTTTTACAAC
GTCGTGACTGGGAAAACCCTGGCGTTACCCAACTTAATCGCCTTGCAGCACATCCCCCTTTCGCCAGCTG
GCGTAATAGCGAAGAGGCCCGCACCGATCGCCCTTCCCAACAGTTGCGCAGCCTGAATGGCGAATGGG
[124 nt withheld, positions 4969-5092]
C
[91 nt withheld, positions 5094-5184]
A
[49 nt withheld, positions 5186-5234]
CCTTTGACGTTGGAGTCCACGTTCTTT
[37 nt withheld, positions 5262-5298]
ACCCTATCTCGGTCTATTCTTTTGATTTATAAGGGATTTTGCCGATTTCGGCCTATTGGTTAAAAAATGA
GCTGATTTAACAAAAATTTAACGCGAATTTTAACAAAATATTAACGCTTACAATTTAGGTGGCACTTTTC
GGGGAAATGTGCGCGGAACCCCTATTTGTTTATTTTTCTAAATACATTCAAATATGTATCCGCTCATGAG
ACAATAACCCTGATAAATGCTTCAATAATATTGAAAAAGGAAGAGTATGAGTATTCAACATTTCCGTGTC
GCCCTTATTCCCTTTTTTGCGGCATTTTGCCTTCCTGTTTTTGCTCACCCAGAAACGCTGGTGAAAGTAA
AAGATGCTGAAGATCAGTTGGGTGCACGAGTGGGTTACATCGAACTGGATCTCAACAGCGGTAAGATCCT
TGAGAGTTTTCGCCCCGAAGAACGTTTTCCAATGATGAGCACTTTTAAAGTTCTGCTATGTGGCGCGGTA
TTATCCCGTATTGACGCCGGGCAAGAGCAACTCGGTCGCCGCATACACTATTCTCAGAATGACTTGGTTG
AGTACTCACCAGTCACAGAAAAGCATCTTACGGATGGCATGACAGTAAGAGAATTATGCAGTGCTGCCAT
AACCATGAGTGATAACACTGCGGCCAACTTACTTCTGACAACGATCGGAGGACCGAAGGAGCTAACCGCT
TTTTTGCACAACATGGGGGATCATGTAACTCGCCTTGATCGTTGGGAACCGGAGCTGAATGAAGCCATAC
CAAACGACGAGCGTGACACCACGATGCCTGTAGCAATGGCAACAACGTTGCGCAAACTATTAACTGGCGA
ACTACTTACTCTAGCTTCCCGGCAACAATTAATAGACTGGATGGAGGCGGATAAAGTTGCAGGACCACTT
CTGCGCTCGGCCCTTCCGGCTGGCTGGTTTATTGCTGATAAATCTGGAGCCGGTGAGCGTGGGTCTCGCG
GTATCATTGCAGCACTGGGGCCAGATGGTAAGCCCTCCCGTATCGTAGTTATCTACACGACGGGGAGTCA
GGCAACTATGGATGAACGAAATAGACAGATCGCTGAGATAGGTGCCTCACTGATTAAGCATTGGTAACTG
TCAGACCAAGTTTACTCATATATACTTTAGATTGATTTAAAACTTCATTTTTAATTTAAAAGGATCTAGG
TGAAGATCCTTTTTGATAATCTCATGACCAAAATCCCTTAACGTGAGTTTTCGTTCCACTGAGCGTCAGA
CCCCGTAGAAAAGATCAAAGGATCTTCTTGAGATCCTTTTTTTCTGCGCGTAATCTGCTGCTTGCAAACA
AAAAAACCACCGCTACCAGCGGTGGTTTGTTTGCCGGATCAAGAGCTACCAACTCTTTTTCCGAAGGTAA
CTGGCTTCAGCAGAGCGCAGATACCAAATACTGTTCTTCTAGTGTAGCCGTAGTTAGGCCACCACTTCAA
GAACTCTGTAGCACCGCCTACATACCTCGCTCTGCTAATCCTGTTACCAGTGGCTGCTGCCAGTGGCGAT
AAGTCGTGTCTTACCGGGTTGGACTCAAGACGATAGTTACCGGATAAGGCGCAGCGGTCGGGCTGAACGG
GGGGTTCGTGCACACAGCCCAGCTTGGAGCGAACGACCTACACCGAACTGAGATACCTACAGCGTGAGCT
ATGAGAAAGCGCCACGCTTCCCGAAGGGAGAAAGGCGGACAGGTATCCGGTAAGCGGCAGGGTCGGAACA
GGAGAGCGCACGAGGGAGCTTCCAGGGGGAAACGCCTGGTATCTTTATAGTCCTGTCGGGTTTCGCCACC
TCTGACTTGAGCGTCGATTTTTGTGATGCTCGTCAGGGGGGCGGAGCCTATGGAAAAACGCCAGCAACGC
GGCCTTTTTACGGTTCCTGGCCTTTTGCTGGCCTTTTGCTCACATGTTCTTTCCTGCGTTATCCCCTGAT
TCTGTGGATAACCGTATTACCGCCTTTGAGTGAGCTGATACCGC
Features (pLannotate 1.2.2; 28 found; start..end, strand, type, name):
      1..53      +  rep_origin     RSF ori (fragment): Plasmids containing the RSF 1030 origin of replication can be propagated in E. coli cells that contain additional plasmids with compatible origins.
     55..147     +  CDS            lacI (fragment): lac repressor; lacI; The lac repressor binds to the lac operator to inhibit transcription in E. coli. This inhibition can be relieved by adding lactose or isopropyl-β-D-thiogalactopyranoside (IPTG).
    160..181     +  protein_bind   CAP binding site: CAP binding activates transcription in the presence of cAMP. E. coli catabolite activator protein
    196..226     +  promoter       lac promoter: promoter for the E. coli lac operon
    234..250     +  protein_bind   lac operator: The lac repressor binds to the lac operator to inhibit transcription in E. coli. This inhibition can be relieved by adding lactose or isopropyl-β-D-thiogalactopyranoside (IPTG). lac repressor encoded by lacI
    295..313     +  promoter       T3 promoter: promoter for bacteriophage T3 RNA polymerase
    341..567     +  promoter       RSV promoter: Rous sarcoma virus enhancer/promoter
    568..748     +  LTR            5' LTR (truncated): truncated 5' long terminal repeat (LTR) from HIV-1
    795..920     +  misc_feature   HIV-1 Ψ: packaging signal of human immunodeficiency virus type 1
    904..1267    +  CDS            HIV-1 gag (fragment): gag protein from human immunodeficiency virus 1; gag
   1413..1646    +  misc_feature   RRE: The Rev response element (RRE) of HIV-1 allows for Rev-dependent mRNA export from the nucleus to the cytoplasm.
   2023..2049    +  CDS            Rev (fragment): human immunodeficiency virus 1 (HIV-1) Rev protein; rev; enhances nuclear export of unspliced and incompletely spliced viral mRNAs
   2053..2293    +  promoter       U6 promoter: RNA polymerase III promoter for human U6 snRNA
   2341..2408    +  misc_RNA       tracrRNA (fragment): trans-activating CRISPR RNA for the Streptococcus pyogenes CRISPR/Cas9 system
   2457..2574    +  misc_feature   cPPT/CTS: central polypurine tract and central termination sequence of HIV-1
   2643..2854    +  promoter       EF-1α core promoter: core promoter for human elongation factor EF-1α
   2880..3479    +  CDS            PuroR (fragment): puromycin N-acetyltransferase; pac from Streptomyces; confers resistance to puromycin
   3495..4083    +  misc_feature   WPRE: woodchuck hepatitis virus posttranscriptional regulatory element
   4134..4153    +  misc_feature   cPPT/CTS (fragment): central polypurine tract and central termination sequence of HIV-1
   4155..4388    +  LTR            3' LTR (ΔU3): self-inactivating 3' long terminal repeat (LTR) from HIV-1
   4466..4587    +  polyA_signal   SV40 poly(A) signal: SV40 polyadenylation signal
   4627..4762    +  rep_origin     SV40 ori: SV40 origin of replication
   4783..4801    -  promoter       T7 promoter: promoter for bacteriophage T7 RNA polymerase
   4809..4964    +  CDS            lacZα (fragment): LacZα fragment of β-galactosidase; lacZ fragment
   4969..5397    +  rep_origin     f1 ori (sequence partly withheld): f1 bacteriophage origin of replication; arrow indicates direction of (+) strand synthesis
   5450..5554    +  promoter       AmpR promoter: bla
   5555..6415    +  CDS            AmpR: β-lactamase; bla; confers resistance to ampicillin, carbenicillin, and related antibiotics
   6586..7174    +  rep_origin     ori: high-copy-number ColE1/pMB1/pBR322/pUC origin of replication
