[The description below was written by a language model from this plasmid's Addgene catalogue record and pLannotate feature annotations shown in this document.]
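Description:
NEK2 F6.2 gRNA is a third-generation lentiviral CRISPR guide plasmid built on the pLenti-sgRNA backbone and designed to express a single guide RNA against human NEK2. It is maintained in E. coli through a high-copy ColE1/pUC-type origin and an ampicillin resistance gene. An f1 origin, lac promoter/operator remnants, T3 and T7 promoters and an SV40 origin are also annotated in the backbone. The guide was inserted between two BsmBI sites that were destroyed during cloning, which places the spacer directly downstream of the human U6 RNA polymerase III promoter and upstream of the S. pyogenes Cas9 guide scaffold (annotated as a tracrRNA fragment). The depositor notes that the listed guide sequence includes the 5′ BsmBI overhang and is not strictly the 20-nt spacer.

The viral portion has an RSV promoter driving a truncated HIV-1 5′ LTR, which makes genomic RNA production Tat-independent. This is followed by the Ψ packaging signal with a partial gag sequence, the Rev response element for nuclear export, a cPPT/CTS element, and a self-inactivating ΔU3 3′ LTR with an SV40 polyadenylation signal beyond it. Within the provirus, an EF-1α core promoter drives puromycin N-acetyltransferase, followed by a WPRE to enhance expression, so transduced mammalian cells can be selected with puromycin. No Cas9 is annotated on the plasmid, so the nuclease must be supplied separately.

The sequenced record is 7,302 nt, shorter than the 9,151 bp listed for the backbone without insert. The record does not explain this difference. The plasmid belongs to a guide series used to generate human cell-cycle gene knockouts.
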