Addgene plasmid #90795: NEK2 F6.2 gRNA
Purpose: 3rd generation lentiviral gRNA plasmid targeting human NEK2
Depositing lab: Iain Cheeseman. Depositing organization: Whitehead Institute for Biomedical Research. Publication: Large-Scale Analysis of CRISPR/Cas9 Cell-Cycle Knockouts Reveals the Diversity of p53-Dependent Responses to Cell-Cycle Defects. McKinley KL, Cheeseman IM. Dev Cell. 2017 Feb 27;40(4):405-420.e2. doi: 10.1016/j.devcel.2017.01.012. Epub 2017 Feb 16. PubMed 28216383.
Backbone
  Vector backbone: pLenti-sgRNA
  Backbone manufacturer: Eric Lander & David Sabatini labs (Addgene plasmid #71409)
  Backbone size w/o insert (bp): 9151
  Vector type: Lentiviral, CRISPR
  Selectable markers: Puromycin
Growth in bacteria
  Bacterial resistance: Ampicillin, 100 μg/mL
  Growth temperature: 37°C
  Growth strain: NEB Stable
  Copy number: Unknown
Gene/Insert
  Gene/Insert name: NEK2 (Guide Designation F6.2) (alt name: pKMKO series)
  gRNA/shRNA sequence: CACCgTGGTCATACCGTATTGCATC
  Species: H. sapiens (human)
  Promoter: U6
  Cloning method: Restriction Enzyme; 5′ cloning site BsmBI (destroyed during cloning); 3′ cloning site BsmBI (destroyed during cloning)
  Sequencing primers: 5′ hU6-F (5'-GAGGGCCTATTTCCCATGATT-3'); 3′ EF1a-R (5'-CACGGCGACTACTGCACTTA-3')
Terms and licenses: Academic/Nonprofit Terms; Industry Terms: Not Available to Industry
Depositor comments: Please note that gRNA target sequence listed is not strictly the 20nt spacer sequence, but also contains the 5' BsmBI overhang. For more information about knockout human cell lines generated using this plasmid, please see http://cellcycleknockouts.wi.mit.edu/ .
How to cite: NEK2 F6.2 gRNA was a gift from Iain Cheeseman (Addgene plasmid # 90795 ; http://n2t.net/addgene:90795 ; RRID:Addgene_90795)
